>Addgene plasmid #131349 | pMSCV-IRES-GFP-MyD88 (S34Y)-CpLxIS | addgene full sequence | sequence record 257032 | Addgene NGS Result
AATGAAAGACCCCACCTGTAGGTTTGGCAAGCTAGCTTAAGTAACGCCATTTTGCAAGGCATGGAAAATA
CATAACTGAGAATAGAGAAGTTCAGATCAAGGTTAGGAACAGAGAGACAGCAGAATATGGGCCAAACAGG
ATATCTGTGGTAAGCAGTTCCTGCCCCGGCTCAGGGCCAAGAACAGATGGTCCCCAGATGCGGTCCCGCC
CTCAGCAGTTTCTAGAGAACCATCAGATGTTTCCAGGGTGCCCCAAGGACCTGAAATGACCCTGTGCCTT
ATTTGAACTAACCAATCAGTTCGCTTCTCGCTTCTGTTCGCGCGCTTCTGCTCCCCGAGCTCAATAAAAG
AGCCCACAACCCCTCACTCGGCGCGCCAGTCCTCCGATAGACTGCGTCGCCCGGGTACCCGTATTCCCAA
TAAAGCCTCTTGCTGTTTGCATCCGAATCGTGGACTCGCTGATCCTTGGGAGGGTCTCCTCAGATTGATT
GACTGCCCACCTCGGGGGTCTTTCATTTGGAGGTTCCACCGAGATTTGGAGACCCCTGCCCAGGGACCAC
CGACCCCCCCGCCGGGAGGTAAGCTGGCCAGCGGTCGTTTCGTGTCTGTCTCTGTCTTTGTGCGTGTTTG
TGCCGGCATCTAATGTTTGCGCCTGCGTCTGTACTAGTTAGCTAACTAGCTCTGTATCTGGCGGACCCGT
GGTGGAACTGACGAGTTCTGAACACCCGGCCGCAACCCTGGGAGACGTCCCAGGGACTTTGGGGGCCGTT
TTTGTGGCCCGACCTGAGGAAGGGAGTCGATGTGGAATCCGACCCCGTCAGGATATGTGGTTCTGGTAGG
AGACGAGAACCTAAAACAGTTCCCGCCTCCGTCTGAATTTTTGCTTTCGGTTTGGAACCGAAGCCGCGCG
TCTTGTCTGCTGCAGCGCTGCAGCATCGTTCTGTGTTGTCTCTGTCTGACTGTGTTTCTGTATTTGTCTG
AAAATTAGGGCCAGACTGTTACCACTCCCTTAAGTTTGACCTTAGGTCACTGGAAAGATGTCGAGCGGAT
CGCTCACAACCAGTCGGTAGATGTCAAGAAGAGACGTTGGGTTACCTTCTGCTCTGCAGAATGGCCAACC
TTTAACGTCGGATGGCCGCGAGACGGCACCTTTAACCGAGACCTCATCACCCAGGTTAAGATCAAGGTCT
TTTCACCTGGCCCGCATGGACACCCAGACCAGGTCCCCTACATCGTGACCTGGGAAGCCTTGGCTTTTGA
CCCCCCTCCCTGGGTCAAGCCCTTTGTACACCCTAAGCCTCCGCCTCCTCTTCCTCCATCCGCCCCGTCT
CTCCCCCTTGAACCTCCTCGTTCGACCCCGCCTCGATCCTCCCTTTATCCAGCCCTCACTCCTTCTCTAG
GCGCCGGAATTAGATCTGCCGCCACCATGTCCGCAGGCGACCCCAGAGTGGGCTCAGGGTCACTGGACTC
ATTTATGTTCTCTATACCCCTCGTAGCTCTGAATGTAGGTGTCAGACGGAGGCTGTATTTGTTCCTCAAT
CCCCGGACCCCCGTGGCCGCAGACTGGACTTTGCTGGCCGAAGAGATGGGTTTTGAATACCTTGAAATTA
GAGAACTTGAGACACGACCTGATCCAACCCGGAGCCTGCTTGACGCCTGGCAAGGTAGGAGCGGAGCCTC
AGTTGGCCGACTTTTGGAGCTGCTTGCACTGCTTGATAGAGAAGACATTCTCAAAGAACTTAAAAGTCGA
ATCGAAGAAGATTGTCAGAAGTACCTTGGAAAGCAACAGAACCAAGAGTCTGAGAAACCTCTGCAGGTCG
CCCGAGTGGAGTCAAGCGTCCCCCAGACTAAGGAACTTGGTGGGATCACTACATTGGACGACCCTCTCGG
CCAGACTCCAGAGCTTTTCGACGCATTCATTTGTTATTGTCCAAATGACATTGAGTTTGTTCAAGAGATG
ATCCGCCAACTTGAACAGACCGACTATCGCCTGAAGCTGTGCGTATCTGACCGGGACGTTCTCCCCGGTA
CTTGCGTATGGAGTATCGCCTCTGAGCTTATCGAGAAAAGATGCCGCCGGATGGTCGTTGTCGTTAGTGA
CGATTACTTGCAATCCAAAGAATGCGATTTTCAGACTAAATTCGCTCTTAGTCTGTCACCTGGTGTACAG
CAGAAACGCCTTATTCCTATAAAGTACAAGGCTATGAAGAAAGACTTCCCCTCAATCTTGCGCTTTATTA
CTATCTGTGATTATACCAATCCCTGTACTAAGAGCTGGTTCTGGACAAGACTTGCTAAAGCTTTGAGTCT
CCCTGTCACTATGAACGCACCTATGACATCCGTGGCACCACCCCCATCCGTTCTTAGTCAAGAACCCCGG
CTTCTTATTTCAGGGATGGATCAGCCTTTGCCCCTCCGGACAGACCTGATAGTTACTATGAATGCTCCAA
TGACATCAGTCGCTCCCCCACCTTCTGTTCTTTCACAGGAACCACGCCTGCTCATCTCAGGCATGGACCA
GCCACTGCCACTTCGAACCGATTTGATTTGAGCGGCCGCGTTTAAACGTCGACGGTATCGATAAGCTTGA
TATCGAATTCCGCCCCCCCCCCTAACGTTACTGGCCGAAGCCGCTTGGAATAAGGCCGGTGTGCGTTTGT
CTATATGTTATTTTCCACCATATTGCCGTCTTTTGGCAATGTGAGGGCCCGGAAACCTGGCCCTGTCTTC
TTGACGAGCATTCCTAGGGGTCTTTCCCCTCTCGCCAAAGGAATGCAAGGTCTGTTGAATGTCGTGAAGG
AAGCAGTTCCTCTGGAAGCTTCTTGAAGACAAACAACGTCTGTAGCGACCCTTTGCAGGCAGCGGAACCC
CCCACCTGGCGACAGGTGCCTCTGCGGCCAAAAGCCACGTGTATAAGATACACCTGCAAAGGCGGCACAA
CCCCAGTGCCACGTTGTGAGTTGGATAGTTGTGGAAAGAGTCAAATGGCTCTCCTCAAGCGTATTCAACA
AGGGGCTGAAGGATGCCCAGAAGGTACCCCATTGTATGGGATCTGATCTGGGGCCTCGGTGCACATGCTT
TACATGTGTTTAGTCGAGGTTAAAAAAACGTCTAGGCCCCCCGAACCACGGGGACGTGGTTTTCCTTTGA
AAAACACGATGATAATATGGCCACAACCATGGTGAGCAAGGGCGAGGAGCTGTTCACCGGGGTGGTGCCC
ATCCTGGTCGAGCTGGACGGCGACGTAAACGGCCACAAGTTCAGCGTGTCTGGCGAGGGCGAGGGCGATG
CCACCTACGGCAAGCTGACCCTGAAGTTCATCTGCACCACCGGCAAGCTGCCCGTGCCCTGGCCCACCCT
CGTGACCACCCTGACCTACGGCGTGCAGTGCTTCAGCCGCTACCCCGACCACATGAAGCAGCACGACTTC
TTCAAGTCCGCCATGCCCGAAGGCTACGTCCAGGAGCGCACCATCTTCTTCAAGGACGACGGCAACTACA
AGACCCGCGCCGAGGTGAAGTTCGAGGGCGACACCCTGGTGAACCGCATCGAGCTGAAGGGCATCGACTT
CAAGGAGGACGGCAACATCCTGGGGCACAAGCTGGAGTACAACTACAACAGCCACAACGTCTATATCATG
GCCGACAAGCAGAAGAACGGCATCAAGGCGAACTTCAAGATCCGCCACAACATCGAGGACGGCAGCGTGC
AGCTCGCCGACCACTACCAGCAGAACACCCCCATCGGCGACGGCCCCGTGCTGCTGCCCGACAACCACTA
CCTGAGCACCCAGTCCGCCCTGAGCAAAGACCCCAACGAGAAGCGCGATCACATGGTCCTGCTGGAGTTC
GTGACCGCCGCCGGGATCACTCTCGGCATGGACGAGCTGTACAAGTAATGAATTAATTAAGAATTCGATA
AAATAAAAGATTTTATTTAGTCTCCAGAAAAAGGGGGGAATGAAAGACCCCACCTGTAGGTTTGGCAAGC
TAGCTTAAGTAACGCCATTTTGCAAGGCATGGAAAATACATAACTGAGAATAGAGAAGTTCAGATCAAGG
TTAGGAACAGAGAGACAGCAGAATATGGGCCAAACAGGATATCTGTGGTAAGCAGTTCCTGCCCCGGCTC
AGGGCCAAGAACAGATGGTCCCCAGATGCGGTCCCGCCCTCAGCAGTTTCTAGAGAACCATCAGATGTTT
CCAGGGTGCCCCAAGGACCTGAAATGACCCTGTGCCTTATTTGAACTAACCAATCAGTTCGCTTCTCGCT
TCTGTTCGCGCGCTTCTGCTCCCCGAGCTCAATAAAAGAGCCCACAACCCCTCACTCGGCGCGCCAGTCC
TCCGATAGACTGCGTCGCCCGGGTACCCGTGTATCCAATAAACCCTCTTGCAGTTGCATCCGACTTGTGG
TCTCGCTGTTCCTTGGGAGGGTCTCCTCTGAGTGATTGACTACCCGTCAGCGGGGGTCTTTCATGGGTAA
CAGTTTCTTGAAGTTGGAGAACAACATTCTGAGGGTAGGAGTCGAATATTAAGTAATCCTGACTCAATTA
GCCACTGTTTTGAATCCACATACTCCAATACTCCTGAAATAGTTCATTATGGACAGCGCAGAAAGAGCTG
GGGAGAATTGTGAAATTGTTATCCGCTCACAATTCCACACAACATACGAGCCGGAAGCATAAAGTGTAAA
GCCTGGGGTGCCTAATGAGTGAGCTAACTCACATTAATTGCGTTGCGCTCACTGCCCGCTTTCCAGTCGG
GAAACCTGTCGTGCCAGCTGCATTAATGAATCGGCCAACGCGCGGGGAGAGGCGGTTTGCGTATTGGGCG
CTCTTCCGCTTCCTCGCTCACTGACTCGCTGCGCTCGGTCGTTCGGCTGCGGCGAGCGGTATCAGCTCAC
TCAAAGGCGGTAATACGGTTATCCACAGAATCAGGGGATAACGCAGGAAAGAACATGTGAGCAAAAGGCC
AGCAAAAGGCCAGGAACCGTAAAAAGGCCGCGTTGCTGGCGTTTTTCCATAGGCTCCGCCCCCCTGACGA
GCATCACAAAAATCGACGCTCAAGTCAGAGGTGGCGAAACCCGACAGGACTATAAAGATACCAGGCGTTT
CCCCCTGGAAGCTCCCTCGTGCGCTCTCCTGTTCCGACCCTGCCGCTTACCGGATACCTGTCCGCCTTTC
TCCCTTCGGGAAGCGTGGCGCTTTCTCATAGCTCACGCTGTAGGTATCTCAGTTCGGTGTAGGTCGTTCG
CTCCAAGCTGGGCTGTGTGCACGAACCCCCCGTTCAGCCCGACCGCTGCGCCTTATCCGGTAACTATCGT
CTTGAGTCCAACCCGGTAAGACACGACTTATCGCCACTGGCAGCAGCCACTGGTAACAGGATTAGCAGAG
CGAGGTATGTAGGCGGTGCTACAGAGTTCTTGAAGTGGTGGCCTAACTACGGCTACACTAGAAGAACAGT
ATTTGGTATCTGCGCTCTGCTGAAGCCAGTTACCTTCGGAAAAAGAGTTGGTAGCTCTTGATCCGGCAAA
CAAACCACCGCTGGTAGCGGTGGTTTTTTTGTTTGCAAGCAGCAGATTACGCGCAGAAAAAAAGGATCTC
AAGAAGATCCTTTGATCTTTTCTACGGGGTCTGACGCTCAGTGGAACGAAAACTCACGTTAAGGGATTTT
GGTCATGAGATTATCAAAAAGGATCTTCACCTAGATCCTTTTAAATTAAAAATGAAGTTTTAAATCAATC
TAAAGTATATATGAGTAAACTTGGTCTGACAGTTACCAATGCTTAATCAGTGAGGCACCTATCTCAGCGA
TCTGTCTATTTCGTTCATCCATAGTTGCCTGACTCCCCGTCGTGTAGATAACTACGATACGGGAGGGCTT
ACCATCTGGCCCCAGTGCTGCAATGATACCGCGAGACCCACGCTCACCGGCTCCAGATTTATCAGCAATA
AACCAGCCAGCCGGAAGGGCCGAGCGCAGAAGTGGTCCTGCAACTTTATCCGCCTCCATCCAGTCTATTA
ATTGTTGCCGGGAAGCTAGAGTAAGTAGTTCGCCAGTTAATAGTTTGCGCAACGTTGTTGCCATTGCTAC
AGGCATCGTGGTGTCACGCTCGTCGTTTGGTATGGCTTCATTCAGCTCCGGTTCCCAACGATCAAGGCGA
GTTACATGATCCCCCATGTTGTGCAAAAAAGCGGTTAGCTCCTTCGGTCCTCCGATCGTTGTCAGAAGTA
AGTTGGCCGCAGTGTTATCACTCATGGTTATGGCAGCACTGCATAATTCTCTTACTGTCATGCCATCCGT
AAGATGCTTTTCTGTGACTGGTGAGTACTCAACCAAGTCATTCTGAGAATAGTGTATGCGGCGACCGAGT
TGCTCTTGCCCGGCGTCAATACGGGATAATACCGCGCCACATAGCAGAACTTTAAAAGTGCTCATCATTG
GAAAACGTTCTTCGGGGCGAAAACTCTCAAGGATCTTACCGCTGTTGAGATCCAGTTCGATGTAACCCAC
TCGTGCACCCAACTGATCTTCAGCATCTTTTACTTTCACCAGCGTTTCTGGGTGAGCAAAAACAGGAAGG
CAAAATGCCGCAAAAAAGGGAATAAGGGCGACACGGAAATGTTGAATACTCATACTCTTCCTTTTTCAAT
ATTATTGAAGCATTTATCAGGGTTATTGTCTCATGAGCGGATACATATTTGAATGTATTTAGAAAAATAA
ACAAATAGGGGTTCCGCGCACATTTCCCCGAAAAGTGCCACCTGACGTCTAAGAAACCATTATTATCATG
ACATTAACCTATAAAAATAGGCGTATCACGAGGCCCTTTCGTCTCGCGCGTTTCGGTGATGACGGTGAAA
ACCTCTGACACATGCAGCTCCCGGAGACGGTCACAGCTTGTCTGTAAGCGGATGCCGGGAGCAGACAAGC
CCGTCAGGGCGCGTCAGCGGGTGTTGGCGGGTGTCGGGGCTGGCTTAACTATGCGGCATCAGAGCAGATT
GTACTGAGAGTGCACCATATGCGGTGTGAAATACCGCACAGATGCGTAAGGAGAAAATACCGCATCAGGC
GCCATTCGCCATTCAGGCTGCGCAACTGTTGGGAAGGGCGATCGGTGCGGGCCTCTTCGCTATTACGCCA
GCTGGCGAAAGGGGGATGTGCTGCAAGGCGATTAAGTTGGGTAACGCCAGGGTTTTCCCAGTCACGACGT
TGTAAAACGACGGCGCAAGGAATGGTGCATGCAAGGAGATGGCGCCCAACAGTCCCCCGGCCACGGGGCC
TGCCACCATACCCACGCCGAAACAAGCGCTCATGAGCCCGAAGTGGCGAGCCCGATCTTCCCCATCGGTG
ATGTCGGCGATATAGGCGCCAGCAACCGCACCTGTGGCGCCGGTGATGCCGGCCACGATGCGTCCGGCGT
AGAGGCGATTAGTCCAATTTGTTAAAGACAGGATATCAGTGGTCCAGGCTCTAGTTTTGACTCAACAATA
TCACCAGCTGAAGCCTATAGAGTACGAGCCATAGATAAAATAAAAGATTTTATTTAGTCTCCAGAAAAAG
GGGGG
Features (pLannotate 1.2.2; 21 found; start..end, strand, type, name):
      1..517     +  LTR            5' LTR: 5' long terminal repeat from murine embryonic stem cell virus
    581..922     +  misc_feature   MESV Ψ: packaging signal of murine embryonic stem cell virus
    989..1405    +  CDS            gag (truncated): truncated Moloney murine leukemia virus (MMLV) gag gene lacking the start codon
   1427..2314    +  CDS            Myd88: MYD88_MOUSE - Experimental evidence at protein level: Swiss-Prot protein existence level 1. [Isoform 2]: Defective in its ability to induce IRAK phosphorylation and NF-kappa-B activation and can function as a negative regulator of activation by IL-1 or lipopolysaccharide (LPS). From Mus musculus (Mouse).
   2315..2431    +  CDS            Sting1 (fragment): STING_MOUSE - Also known as Eris From Mus musculus (Mouse).
   2568..2601    -  misc_feature   MCS (fragment): pBluescript multiple cloning site
   2703..3165    +  misc_feature   IRES: internal ribosome entry site (IRES) of the encephalomyocarditis virus (EMCV)
   3179..3898    +  CDS            EGFP: the original enhanced GFP (Yang et al., 1996) mammalian codon-optimized
   3960..4474    +  LTR            3' LTR: 3' long terminal repeat from murine embryonic stem cell virus
   4636..4652    -  protein_bind   lac operator: The lac repressor binds to the lac operator to inhibit transcription in E. coli. This inhibition can be relieved by adding lactose or isopropyl-β-D-thiogalactopyranoside (IPTG). lac repressor encoded by lacI
   4660..4690    -  promoter       lac promoter: promoter for the E. coli lac operon
   4705..4726    -  protein_bind   CAP binding site: CAP binding activates transcription in the presence of cAMP. E. coli catabolite activator protein
   4739..4831    -  CDS            lacI (fragment): lac repressor; lacI; The lac repressor binds to the lac operator to inhibit transcription in E. coli. This inhibition can be relieved by adding lactose or isopropyl-β-D-thiogalactopyranoside (IPTG).
   5014..5602    -  rep_origin     ori: high-copy-number ColE1/pMB1/pBR322/pUC origin of replication
   5773..6633    -  CDS            AmpR: β-lactamase; bla; confers resistance to ampicillin, carbenicillin, and related antibiotics
   6634..6738    -  promoter       AmpR promoter: bla
   6833..6868    +  CDS            rop (fragment): Rop protein, which maintains plasmids at low copy number; rop
   6970..7069    +  misc_feature   bom (fragment): basis of mobility region from pBR322
   7075..7224    -  CDS            lacZα (fragment): LacZα fragment of β-galactosidase; lacZ fragment
   7224..7425    -  CDS            TcR (fragment): tetracycline efflux protein; tet; confers resistance to tetracycline
   7426..7524    +  CDS            env (fragment): murine leukemia virus gPr80 envelope polyprotein precursor; env; proteolytically cleaved into gp70SU and p15TM subunits
