[The description below was written by a language model from this plasmid's Addgene catalogue record and pLannotate feature annotations shown in this document.]
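Description:
pMSCV-IRES-GFP-MyD88 (S34Y)-CpLxIS is a 7,565 nt gammaretroviral expression plasmid built on the pMSCV-IRES-GFP backbone for stable gene delivery into mammalian cells. The proviral cassette is bounded by 5' and 3' long terminal repeats from murine embryonic stem cell virus. It carries the MESV Ψ packaging signal and a truncated MMLV gag segment lacking its start codon, a standard arrangement in which the extended packaging region supports encapsidation of the vector RNA without producing Gag protein. No internal promoter is annotated, so transcription of the payload is presumably driven by the 5' LTR. Because the viral structural genes are absent apart from small gag and env remnants, particle production depends on functions supplied in trans by packaging cells or helper plasmids. In bacteria the plasmid replicates from a high-copy ColE1/pUC-type origin and is selected with ampicillin through the β-lactamase gene. The remaining lac, rop, bom, lacZα and tetracycline-resistance annotations are backbone fragments rather than functional units.

The insert encodes mouse MyD88 carrying the S34Y substitution, fused directly at its C-terminus to a short fragment of mouse STING that, according to the catalogue entry, supplies two copies of the pLxIS motif. The feature table shows this STING-derived segment immediately following the Myd88 coding sequence. Downstream, an EMCV IRES allows cap-independent translation of EGFP from the same transcript, so transduced cells can be identified or sorted by fluorescence. The pLxIS motif is generally known as a docking element that recruits IRF3. The associated publication concerns programmable signalling from innate immune signalling organelles, suggesting the construct is used to test whether engineered MyD88 variants can be redirected toward altered signalling outputs. The record does not describe the functional effect of S34Y, and the cloning sites are not recorded.
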