Addgene plasmid #131349: pMSCV-IRES-GFP-MyD88 (S34Y)-CpLxIS
Purpose: Expresses MyD88 S34Y with 2 copies of pLxIS motif from STING fused to its C-terminus
Depositing lab: Jonathan Kagan. Depositing organization: Boston Children's Hospital. Publication: Innate Immune Signaling Organelles Display Natural and Programmable Signaling Flexibility. Tan Y, Kagan JC. Cell. 2019 Apr 4;177(2):384-398.e11. doi: 10.1016/j.cell.2019.01.039. Epub 2019 Mar 7. PubMed 30853218.
Backbone
  Vector backbone: pMSCV-IRES-GFP
  Vector type: Mammalian Expression, Retroviral
Growth in bacteria
  Bacterial resistance: Ampicillin, 100 μg/mL
  Growth temperature: 37°C
  Growth strain: NEB Stable
  Copy number: Unknown
Gene/Insert
  Gene/Insert name: MyD88 (S34Y)-CpLxIS
  Species: M. musculus (mouse)
  Mutation: MyD88 (S34Y)
  Entrez Gene: Myd88
  Cloning method: Restriction Enzyme; 5′ cloning site Unknown (unknown if destroyed); 3′ cloning site Unknown (unknown if destroyed)
Terms and licenses: Academic/Nonprofit Terms; Industry Terms: Not Available to Industry
How to cite: pMSCV-IRES-GFP-MyD88 (S34Y)-CpLxIS was a gift from Jonathan Kagan (Addgene plasmid # 131349 ; http://n2t.net/addgene:131349 ; RRID:Addgene_131349)
